Addgene plasmid #83068: pBbE8k-fcs
Purpose: Expresses Fcs under pBAD regulation
Depositing lab: Matthew Chang. Depositing organization: National University of Singapore. Publication: A Two-Layer Gene Circuit for Decoupling Cell Growth from Metabolite Production. Lo TM, Chng SH, Teo WS, Cho HS, Chang MW. Cell Syst. 2016 Aug;3(2):133-43. doi: 10.1016/j.cels.2016.07.012. PubMed 27559924.
Backbone
  Vector backbone: pBbE8k
  Backbone manufacturer: Jay Keasling's lab
  Backbone size w/o insert (bp): 3281
  Total vector size (bp): 5165
  Vector type: Bacterial Expression, Synthetic Biology
Growth in bacteria
  Bacterial resistance: Kanamycin, 50 μg/mL
  Growth temperature: 37°C
  Growth strain: DH5alpha
  Copy number: High Copy
Gene/Insert
  Gene/Insert name: fcs (alt name: feruloyl-CoA ligase)
  Species: Pseudomonas putida KT2440
  Insert size (bp): 1884
  Promoter: pBAD
  Cloning method: Restriction Enzyme; 5′ cloning site EcoR1 (not destroyed); 3′ cloning site BamHI (not destroyed)
  Sequencing primers: 5′ Nil; 3′ Nil
Terms and licenses: Academic/Nonprofit Terms; Industry Terms: Not Available to Industry
How to cite: pBbE8k-fcs was a gift from Matthew Chang (Addgene plasmid # 83068 ; http://n2t.net/addgene:83068 ; RRID:Addgene_83068)
