[The description below was written by a language model from this plasmid's Addgene catalogue record and pLannotate feature annotations shown in this document.]
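Description:
pBbE8k-fcs is a 5,165 bp bacterial expression plasmid built on the pBbE8k backbone, a BglBrick-style synthetic biology vector. It replicates in E. coli from a high-copy ColE1/pMB1-type origin and is selected with kanamycin through the neo (nptII) aminoglycoside phosphotransferase gene, which is followed by a lambda t0 terminator. A short tnpA fragment annotated next to the resistance gene is most plausibly residual Tn5-derived sequence carried along with the marker rather than a functional transposase.

The payload is fcs, an 1,884 bp insert from Pseudomonas putida KT2440 encoding feruloyl-CoA ligase (synthetase), cloned between EcoRI and BamHI sites that both remain intact. It sits downstream of the araBAD promoter, with the araC regulator gene transcribed divergently upstream. AraC represses the promoter in the absence of L-arabinose and activates it when the sugar is present, giving inducible control of Fcs production. Transcription is stopped by tandem rrnB T1 and T7Te terminators.

The automated feature table does not label the fcs open reading frame. It marks only a short entE-like fragment within the insert region, which likely reflects sequence similarity among adenylate-forming ligases rather than a separate gene. No epitope tags or reporters are recorded. The construct comes from work on a two-layer gene circuit for decoupling cell growth from metabolite production, where it serves to express Fcs under arabinose control. The record does not further specify the downstream pathway or product.
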