Features (pLannotate 1.2.2; 9 found; start..end, strand, type, name):
      7..885     -  CDS            araC: L-arabinose regulatory protein; araC
    912..1196    +  promoter       araBAD promoter: araBAD; promoter of the L-arabinose operon of E. coli; the araC regulatory gene is transcribed in the opposite direction (Guzman et al., 1995)
   2527..2616    +  CDS            entE (fragment): ENTE_ECOLI - Experimental evidence at protein level: Swiss-Prot protein existence level 1. Involved in the biosynthesis of the siderophore enterobactin (enterochelin), which is a macrocyclic trimeric lactone of N-(2,3- dihydroxybenzoyl)-serine. The serine trilactone serves as a scaffolding for the three catechol functionalities that provide hexadentate coordination for the tightly ligated iron(2+) atoms. EntE proccesses via a two-step adenylation-ligation reaction (bi-uni-uni-bi ping-pong mechanism). First, it catalyzes the activation of the carboxylate group of 2,3-dihydroxy-benzoate (DHB), v
   3162..3233    +  terminator     rrnB T1 terminator: transcription terminator T1 from the E. coli rrnB gene
   3249..3276    +  terminator     T7Te terminator: phage T7 early transcription terminator
   3434..4022    -  rep_origin     ori: high-copy-number ColE1/pMB1/pBR322/pUC origin of replication
   4110..4204    -  terminator     lambda t0 terminator: transcription terminator from phage lambda
   4238..5029    -  CDS            neo: KKA2_KLEPN - Also known as kan, nptII. Experimental evidence at protein level: Swiss-Prot protein existence level 1. Resistance to kanamycin, neomycin, paromomycin, ribostamycin, butirosin and gentamicin B. From Klebsiella pneumoniae.
   5061..5165    -  CDS            tnpA (fragment): TN5P_ECOLX - Also known as tnp. Experimental evidence at protein level: Swiss-Prot protein existence level 1. Mediates transposition of transposon Tn5 by a 'cut and paste' mechanism. First, the monomeric transposase binds the 19 bp inverted DNA repeats flanking the transposon. Then, dimerization of the DNA- bound transposase creates a synaptic DNA complex. After nicking of the first DNA strand, excision of the transposon proceeds through a series of intermediates. The transposase then mediates the insertion of the transposon at a new site by strand transfer. The activity of the wild- type tran
>Addgene plasmid #83068 | pBbE8k-fcs | depositor full sequence | sequence record 157983 | pBbE8k-fcs sequence 5165 bps
GACGTCTTATGACAACTTGACGGCTACATCATTCACTTTTTCTTCACAACCGGCACGGAACTCGCTCGGG
CTGGCCCCGGTGCATTTTTTAAATACCCGCGAGAAATAGAGTTGATCGTCAAAACCAACATTGCGACCGA
CGGTGGCGATAGGCATCCGGGTGGTGCTCAAAAGCAGCTTCGCCTGGCTGATACGTTGGTCCTCGCGCCA
GCTTAAGACGCTAATCCCTAACTGCTGGCGGAAAAGATGTGACAGACGCGACGGCGACAAGCAAACATGC
TGTGCGACGCTGGCGATATCAAAATTGCTGTCTGCCAGGTGATCGCTGATGTACTGACAAGCCTCGCGTA
CCCGATTATCCATCGGTGGATGGAGCGACTCGTTAATCGCTTCCATGCGCCGCAGTAACAATTGCTCAAG
CAGATTTATCGCCAGCAGCTCCGAATAGCGCCCTTCCCCTTGCCCGGCGTTAATGATTTGCCCAAACAGG
TCGCTGAAATGCGGCTGGTGCGCTTCATCCGGGCGAAAGAACCCCGTATTGGCAAATATTGACGGCCAGT
TAAGCCATTCATGCCAGTAGGCGCGCGGACGAAAGTAAACCCACTGGTGATACCATTCGCGAGCCTCCGG
ATGACGACCGTAGTGATGAATCTCTCCTGGCGGGAACAGCAAAATATCACCCGGTCGGCAAACAAATTCT
CGTCCCTGATTTTTCACCACCCCCTGACCGCGAATGGTGAGATTGAGAATATAACCTTTCATTCCCAGCG
GTCGGTCGATAAAAAAATCGAGATAACCGTTGGCCTCAATCGGCGTTAAACCCGCCACCAGATGGGCATT
AAACGAGTATCCCGGCAGCAGGGGATCATTTTGCGCTTCAGCCATACTTTTCATACTCCCGCCATTCAGA
GAAGAAACCAATTGTCCATATTGCATCAGACATTGCCGTCACTGCGTCTTTTACTGGCTCTTCTCGCTAA
CCAAACCGGTAACCCCGCTTATTAAAAGCATTCTGTAACAAAGCGGGACCAAAGCCATGACAAAAACGCG
TAACAAAAGTGTCTATAATCACGGCAGAAAAGTCCACATTGATTATTTGCACGGCGTCACACTTTGCTAT
GCCATAGCATTTTTATCCATAAGATTAGCGGATTCTACCTGACGCTTTTTATCGCAACTCTCTACTGTTT
CTCCATACCCGTTTTTTTGGGAATTCAAAAGATCTTTTAAGAAGGAGATATACATATGAATAACGAAGCC
CGCTCAGGGTCGACCGACCCTGGCCAACGTCCGCGCTACCGCCAGGTGGCCATCGGGCATCCCCAGGTGC
AGGTCAGTCACGTCGACGACGTGCTGCGCATGCAACCTGTCGAGCCACTGGCGCCGCTGCCGGCGCGCCT
GCTCGAGCGCCTGGTGCATTGGGCCCAGGTGCGCCCGGACACCACTTTCATCGCGGCACGCCAGGCAGAC
GGTGCCTGGCGTTCGATCAGCTACGTGCAGATGCTCGCCGATGTGCGCACCATCGCCGCCAACTTGCTAG
GACTGGGCCTCAGTGCCGAGCGCCCGCTGGCGCTGCTTTCCGGCAACGACATCGAACACCTGCAAATCGC
CCTCGGCGCCATGTATGCCGGTATTGCCTATTGCCCGGTGTCGCCGGCCTACGCGCTGTTGTCGCAAGAC
TTCGCCAAGTTGCGCCATGTCTGCGAGGTGCTCACCCCCGGAGTGGTCTTCGTCAGCGACAGCCAGCCGT
TCCAGCGCGCCTTCGAGGCGGTGCTGGACGATTCGGTCGGCGTGATCAGCGTGCGTGGCCAGGTCGCAGG
TCGCCCCCATATAAGCTTCGACAGCCTGTTGCAACCGGGTGACCTGGCGGCGGCCGATGCGGCTTTCGCC
GCCACCGGGCCGGACACCATCGCCAAATTCCTCTTCACCTCGGGCTCGACCAAGCTGCCCAAGGCGGTGA
TCACCACCCAGCGCATGCTGTGCGCCAATCAGCAGATGCTTCTGCAGACTTTTCCGACGTTCGCCGAGGA
GCCGCCGGTGCTGGTGGACTGGCTGCCGTGGAACCACACGTTCGGCGGTAGCCACAACCTCGGCATCGTG
CTTTACAACGGGGGCAGTTTCTACCTGGACGCCGGCAAGCCGACCCCGCAAGGCTTCGCCGAGACCTTGC
GCAATTTGCGCGAGATTTCCCCCACGGCCTACCTCACCGTACCCAAGGGCTGGGAGGAACTGGTCAAGGC
ACTGGAGCAGGACCCCGCGCTACGCGAGGTGTTCTTTGCCCGCATCAAGCTGTTCTTCTTTGCCGCCGCA
GGCCTGTCGCAAAGCGTCTGGGACCGGCTGGACCGCATTGCCGAGCAACACTGTGGCGAACGCATCCGCA
TGATGGCCGGCCTTGGCATGACCGAAGCCTCGCCATCGTGCACCTTCACCACCGGGCCTTTGTCGATGGC
CGGCTATGTCGGGCTGCCGGCACCTGGCTGCGAAGTGAAGCTGGTGCCGGTGGGCGACAAGCTCGAGGCG
CGCTTCCGTGGCCCGCATATCATGCCGGGCTACTGGCGCTCGCCGCAGCAGACCGCCGAGGCGTTCGACG
AGGAGGGCTTCTACTGTTCGGGCGACGCGTTGAAGCTGGCCGATGCCAGGCAGCCCGAGCTTGGCCTGAT
GTTCGATGGCCGTATCGCTGAGGACTTCAAACTTTCGTCCGGGGTATTCGTCAGTGTCGGGCCGCTGCGC
AACCGCGCAGTGCTGGAGGGCTCGCCTTACGTACAGGACATCGTGGTCACCGCGCCGGACCGTGAATGCC
TGGGCCTGCTGGTGTTCCCGCGTCTGCCCGAGTGTCGGCGCCTGGCCGGGCTGGCAGAGGATGCCAGCGA
TGCGCGGGTGCTGGCCAACGACACCGTGCGCAGTTGGTTCGCTGACTGGCTGGAGCGCTTGAACCGCGAT
GCCCAAGGCAACGCCAGCCGTATCGAATGGCTGTCGCTGCTGGCCGAGCCGCCGTCGATCGACGCCGGTG
AAATCACCGACAAGGGCTCGATCAATCAGCGCGCCGTGCTGCAGCGGCGCGCCGCTCAGGTCGAGGCGCT
GTACCGTGGCGAAGACCCCGACGCATTGCACGCCAAGGTGCGGCCTTAAGGATCCAAACTCGAGTAAGGA
TCTCCAGGCATCAAATAAAACGAAAGGCTCAGTCGAAAGACTGGGCCTTTCGTTTTATCTGTTGTTTGTC
GGTGAACGCTCTCTACTAGAGTCACACTGGCTCACCTTCGGGTGGGCCTTTCTGCGTTTATACCTAGGGC
GTTCGGCTGCGGCGAGCGGTATCAGCTCACTCAAAGGCGGTAATACGGTTATCCACAGAATCAGGGGATA
ACGCAGGAAAGAACATGTGAGCAAAAGGCCAGCAAAAGGCCAGGAACCGTAAAAAGGCCGCGTTGCTGGC
GTTTTTCCATAGGCTCCGCCCCCCTGACGAGCATCACAAAAATCGACGCTCAAGTCAGAGGTGGCGAAAC
CCGACAGGACTATAAAGATACCAGGCGTTTCCCCCTGGAAGCTCCCTCGTGCGCTCTCCTGTTCCGACCC
TGCCGCTTACCGGATACCTGTCCGCCTTTCTCCCTTCGGGAAGCGTGGCGCTTTCTCATAGCTCACGCTG
TAGGTATCTCAGTTCGGTGTAGGTCGTTCGCTCCAAGCTGGGCTGTGTGCACGAACCCCCCGTTCAGCCC
GACCGCTGCGCCTTATCCGGTAACTATCGTCTTGAGTCCAACCCGGTAAGACACGACTTATCGCCACTGG
CAGCAGCCACTGGTAACAGGATTAGCAGAGCGAGGTATGTAGGCGGTGCTACAGAGTTCTTGAAGTGGTG
GCCTAACTACGGCTACACTAGAAGGACAGTATTTGGTATCTGCGCTCTGCTGAAGCCAGTTACCTTCGGA
AAAAGAGTTGGTAGCTCTTGATCCGGCAAACAAACCACCGCTGGTAGCGGTGGTTTTTTTGTTTGCAAGC
AGCAGATTACGCGCAGAAAAAAAGGATCTCAAGAAGATCCTTTGATCTTTTCTACGGGGTCTGACGCTCA
GTGGAACGAAAACTCACGTTAAGGGATTTTGGTCATGACTAGTGCTTGGATTCTCACCAATAAAAAACGC
CCGGCGGCAACCGAGCGTTCTGAACAAATCCAGATGGAGTTCTGAGGTCATTACTGGATCTATCAACAGG
AGTCCAAGCGAGCTCTCGAACCCCAGAGTCCCGCTCAGAAGAACTCGTCAAGAAGGCGATAGAAGGCGAT
GCGCTGCGAATCGGGAGCGGCGATACCGTAAAGCACGAGGAAGCGGTCAGCCCATTCGCCGCCAAGCTCT
TCAGCAATATCACGGGTAGCCAACGCTATGTCCTGATAGCGGTCCGCCACACCCAGCCGGCCACAGTCGA
TGAATCCAGAAAAGCGGCCATTTTCCACCATGATATTCGGCAAGCAGGCATCGCCATGGGTCACGACGAG
ATCCTCGCCGTCGGGCATGCGCGCCTTGAGCCTGGCGAACAGTTCGGCTGGCGCGAGCCCCTGATGCTCT
TCGTCCAGATCATCCTGATCGACAAGACCGGCTTCCATCCGAGTACGTGCTCGCTCGATGCGATGTTTCG
CTTGGTGGTCGAATGGGCAGGTAGCCGGATCAAGCGTATGCAGCCGCCGCATTGCATCAGCCATGATGGA
TACTTTCTCGGCAGGAGCAAGGTGAGATGACAGGAGATCCTGCCCCGGCACTTCGCCCAATAGCAGCCAG
TCCCTTCCCGCTTCAGTGACAACGTCGAGCACAGCTGCGCAAGGAACGCCCGTCGTGGCCAGCCACGATA
GCCGCGCTGCCTCGTCCTGCAGTTCATTCAGGGCACCGGACAGGTCGGTCTTGACAAAAAGAACCGGGCG
CCCCTGCGCTGACAGCCGGAACACGGCGGCATCAGAGCAGCCGATTGTCTGTTGTGCCCAGTCATAGCCG
AATAGCCTCTCCACCCAAGCGGCCGGAGAACCTGCGTGCAATCCATCTTGTTCAATCATGCGAAACGATC
CTCATCCTGTCTCTTGATCAGATCATGATCCCCTGCGCCATCAGATCCTTGGCGGCAAGAAAGCCATCCA
GTTTACTTTGCAGGGCTTCCCAACCTTACCAGAGGGCGCCCCAGCTGGCAATTCC
