>Addgene plasmid #83068 | pBbE8k-fcs | addgene partial sequence | sequence record 160141 | pBAD-F 5'-ATGCCATAGCATTTTTATCC-3'
GACGCTTTTTATCGCAACTCTCTACTGTTTCTCCATACCCGTTTTTTTGGGAATTCAAAAGATCTTTTAA
GAAGGAGATATACATATGAATAACGAAGCCCGCTCAGGGTCGACCGACCCTGGCCAACGTCCGCGCTACC
GCCAGGTGGCCATCGGGCATCCCCAGGTGCAGGTCAGTCACGTCGACGACGTGCTGCGCATGCAACCTGT
CGAGCCACTGGCGCCGCTGCCGGCGCGCCTGCTCGAGCGCCTGGTGCATTGGGCCCAGGTGCGCCCGGAC
ACCACTTTCATCGCGGCACGCCAGGCAGACGGTGCCTGGCGTTCGATCAGCTACGTGCAGATGCTCGCCG
ATGTGCGCACCATCGCCGCCAACTTGCTAGGACTGGGCCTCAGTGCCGAGCGCCCGCTGGCGCTGCTTTC
CGGCAACGACATCGAACACCTGCAAATCGCCCTCGGCGCCATGTATGCCGGTATTGCCTATTGCCCGGTG
TCGCCGGCCTACGCGCTGTTGTCGCAAGACTTCGCCAAGTTGCGCCATGTCTGCGAGGTGCTCACCCCCG
GAGTGGTCTTCGTCAGCGACAGCCAGCCGTTCCAGCGCGCCTTCGAGGCGGTGCTGGACGATTCGGTCGG
CGTGATCAGCGTGCGTGGCCAGGTCGCAGGTCGCCCCCATATAAGCTTCGACAGCCTGTTGCAACCGGGT
GACCTGGCGGCGGCCGATGCGGCTTTCGCCGCCACCGGGCCGGACACCATCGCCAAATTCCTCTTCACCT
CGGGCTCGACCAAGCTGCCCAAGGCGGTGATCACCACCCAGCGCATGCTGTGCGCCAATCAGCAGATGCT
TCTGCAGACTTTTCCGACGTTCGCCGAGGAGCCGCCGGTGCTGGTGGACTGGCTGCCGTGGAA
